Addgene plasmid #42076: pUAS-ERK-YFP
Depositing lab: Norbert Perrimon. Depositing organization: Harvard Medical School. Publication: A functional RNAi screen for regulators of receptor tyrosine kinase and ERK signalling. Friedman A, Perrimon N. Nature. 2006 Nov 9;444(7116):230-4. Epub 2006 Nov 1. 10.1038/nature05280 PubMed 17086199.
Backbone
  Vector backbone: pUAST
  Backbone size w/o insert (bp): 8904
  Vector type: Insect Expression
Growth in bacteria
  Bacterial resistance: Ampicillin, 100 μg/mL
  Growth temperature: 37°C
  Growth strain: DH5alpha
  Copy number: Unknown
Gene/Insert
  Gene/Insert name: Drosophila ERK ortholog (alt names: rolled; rl)
  Species: D. melanogaster (fly)
  Entrez Gene: rl (a.k.a. Dmel_CG12559, 12559, BcDNA:RE08694, CG12559, CG18732, CT34260, CT39192, D-ERK, DERK, DERK-A, DmERK, DmERK-A, DmERKA, DmErk, DmMAPK, Dmel\CG12559, DpERK, DpErk, Dsor2, E(sina)7, EC2-1, EK2-1, ERK, ERK-A, ERK1, ERK1/2, ERKA, ERKa, EY2-2, Erk, Erk/Map kinase, Erk1, Erk1/2, ErkA, GroupII, MAP-k, MAPK, MapK, Mapk, RL, Rl, Rolled, SEM, SR2-1, Sem, Su(Raf)2B, dERK, dErk, dm-dpERK, dp-ERK, dpERK, dpERK1, dpERk, dpErk, dpMAPK, erk, l(2)41Ac, l(2R)EMS45-39, mapk, p-ERK, p-Erk, pERK, pMAPK, pMapK, rl/ERK, rl/MAPK, rll, sem)
  Promoter: Hsp70
  Tag / fusion protein: YFP (C terminal on insert)
  Cloning method: Unknown
  Sequencing primers: 5′ pCasper-hs; 3′ SV40pA-R
Terms and licenses: Academic/Nonprofit Terms; Industry Terms: Not Available to Industry
Depositor comments: Full–length cDNA clone for ERK (rl) was obtained from the Berkeley Drosophila Genome Project (BDGP) clone collection RE08694
How to cite: pUAS-ERK-YFP was a gift from Norbert Perrimon (Addgene plasmid # 42076 ; http://n2t.net/addgene:42076 ; RRID:Addgene_42076)
