[The description below was written by a language model from this plasmid's Addgene catalogue record.]
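Description:
pUAS-ERK-YFP is an insect expression plasmid built on the pUAST backbone (about 8.9 kb without insert), the standard Drosophila vector for GAL4-responsive transgene expression. It is propagated in E. coli under ampicillin selection; the copy number is not recorded. No feature table accompanies the entry, so the backbone can only be described in general terms. pUAST typically places tandem GAL4 binding sites (UAS) upstream of a minimal Hsp70 promoter, followed by a cloning site and an SV40 polyadenylation signal. This cassette lies within P-element ends alongside a mini-white eye-colour marker for germline transformation. The recorded Hsp70 promoter and the Hsp70- and SV40 polyA-directed sequencing primers fit this layout, but the other elements are not itemised in the record.

The insert is the full-length cDNA of rolled (rl), the Drosophila melanogaster ortholog of the MAP kinase ERK, derived from a Berkeley Drosophila Genome Project cDNA clone. It is fused at its C terminus to YFP. Because the minimal Hsp70 promoter depends on the UAS sites, expression of ERK-YFP requires a source of GAL4. This can be a co-transfected driver plasmid in cultured insect cells or a GAL4 driver line in transgenic flies, which allows tissue- or condition-specific control. The YFP tag gives a fluorescent readout of the fusion protein's abundance and localisation. The associated publication describes a functional RNAi screen for regulators of receptor tyrosine kinase and ERK signalling, which suggests the construct served as a tagged ERK reporter in that setting. The record does not state the exact assay design or the cloning method.
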