>Addgene plasmid #42076 | pUAS-ERK-YFP | addgene partial sequence | sequence record 59362 | SV40pA-R 5'-GAAATTTGTGATGCTATTGC-3'
ATTTTTCCATAATTTTCTTGTATAGCAGTGCAGCTTTTTCCTTTGTGGTGTAAATAGCAAAGCAAGCAAG
AGTTCTATTACTAAACACAGCATGACTCAAAAAACTTAGCAATTCTGAAGGAAAGTCCTTGGGGTCTTCT
ACCTTTCTCTTCTTTTTTGGAGGAGTAGAATGTTGAGAGTCAGCAGTAGCCTCATCATCACTAGATGGCA
TTTCTTCTGAGCAAAACAGGTTTTCCTCATTAAAGGCATTCCACCACTGCTCCCATTCATCAGTTCCATA
GGTTGGAATCTAAAATACACAAACAATTAGAATCAGTAGTTTAACACATTATACACTTAAAAATTTTATA
TTTACCTTAGAGCTTTAAATCTCTGTAGGTAGTTTGTCCAATTATGTCACACCACAGAAGTAAGGTTCCT
TCACAAAGATCCTCTAGAGGTACCCTCGAGCCGCGGCCGCTTTACTTGTACAGCTCGTCCATGCCGAGAG
TGATCCCGGCGGCGGTCACGAACTCCAGCAGGACCATGTGATCGCGCTTCTCGTTGGGGTCTTTGCTCAG
GGCGGACTGGTAGCTCAGGTAGTGGTTGTCGGGCAGCAGCACGGGGCCGTCGCCGATGGGGGTGTTCTGC
TGGTAGTGGTCGGCGAGCTGCACGCTGCCG
