>Addgene plasmid #42076 | pUAS-ERK-YFP | addgene partial sequence | sequence record 59967 | EGFP-N 5'-CGTCGCCGTCCAGCTCGACCAG-3'
CCATGGTGGCGACCGGTGGATCCTCAGGCGCATTGTCTGGTTGTCGTTCCTTAAATTTTAAGGTTTCTTC
AAAAATCAACGACTTCAGGGCATCTCGAGAAATGTCATCATTTTCCATATTAATCCGAAATGGCACTTCA
GCGACAGGCTCATCTCCAGGATCATAATATTGCTCTAAATAGGGATGTGCAAGAGCTTCCTCGACAGGAA
TCCGTTTATGCGGGTTAAATGTTAACATTTTTCCAAGGAGATCTAAAGCCAACGCATCAGCATTTGGAAA
TAGTTTCGCCCAGGGTACATTTGGCTTAAATGGTAAAGATTCCAAATAGTTCCGTGCCTTTTCATTAATA
ATACACTCTAAATCGTCCCGGGACGGTGAACCCAATACTCCAAGAATATGATTAAGTTGATCCAGGTAAT
GTTTTCCAGGAAATATTGGCCGATTACTTAACATTTCAGCCAAAATGCAGCCAACGGACCATATGTCTAT
AGATTTGGTGTATCCTTTTGAGTTAAGCATTATTTCAGGTGCTCTATACCATCGGGTAGCAACGTATTCT
GTGAGAAAGCCAGTATGATCGTGCTCGGGATCTGCAATACGAGCCAATCCAAAGTCGCAAATTTTTAAGT
CGCACGTCTTGTTCAACAGTAAATTACTTGGCTTAAGGTCCCGATGCAAGACGTTTGCGGAATGAATGTA
CTTGAGTCCACGCAATATCTGATATAAGAAGTAACAGATGTGATCATTACTTAGCCTCTGTGTTTTAAGT
AGTTTATACAAATCAGTCTCCATCAAACACTGTACAATATAAACATCTCTCATTTGGTCTATGCTATCAA
CTCGAAGAATATCTCGAATATCAATAATGTTTTCATG
